Addgene plasmid #89469: pRFHUE-eGFP
Purpose: GFP labelling of filamentous fungi by Agrobacterium tumefaciens mediated transformation
Depositing lab: Luis González-Candelas. Depositing organization: Instituto de Agroquímica y Tecnología de Alimentos (IATA-CSIC). Publication: Development of a green fluorescent tagged strain of Aspergillus carbonarius to monitor fungal colonization in grapes. Crespo-Sempere A, Lopez-Perez M, Martinez-Culebras PV, Gonzalez-Candelas L. Int J Food Microbiol. 2011 Aug 2;148(2):135-40. doi: 10.1016/j.ijfoodmicro.2011.05.021. Epub 2011 May 30. PubMed 21663991.
Backbone
  Vector backbone: pRFHUE
  Vector type: Binary plasmid for ATMT of filamentous fungi
  Selectable markers: Hygromycin
Growth in bacteria
  Bacterial resistance: Kanamycin, 50 μg/mL
  Growth temperature: 37°C
  Growth strain: DH5alpha
  Copy number: Low Copy
Gene/Insert
  Gene/Insert name: eGFP
  Species: Synthetic
  Insert size (bp): 720
  Promoter: A. nidulans gpdA
  Cloning method: Ligation Independent Cloning
  Sequencing primers: 5′ TTGCGTCAGTCCAACATTTGTTGCCA; 3′ GAAGCCTGCGAAGAGTTG
Terms and licenses: Academic/Nonprofit Terms; Industry Terms: Not Available to Industry
Depositor comments: Binary plasmid for ATMT of filamentous fungi. The T-DNA contains a Hygromycin resistance gene under the control of A. nidulans trpC gen promoter and terminator
How to cite: pRFHUE-eGFP was a gift from Luis González-Candelas (Addgene plasmid # 89469 ; http://n2t.net/addgene:89469 ; RRID:Addgene_89469)
