[The description below was written by a language model from this plasmid's Addgene catalogue record and pLannotate feature annotations shown in this document.]
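Description:
pRFHUE-eGFP is a binary plasmid built on the pRFHUE backbone for Agrobacterium tumefaciens-mediated transformation (ATMT) of filamentous fungi, with the aim of producing GFP-labelled strains. The backbone carries the incP-type oriV origin together with trfA, whose product binds and activates oriV. This broad-host-range replication system allows maintenance in both E. coli and Agrobacterium and fits the recorded low copy number. Bacterial selection is by kanamycin through an aphA-3 aminoglycoside phosphotransferase gene. The annotation also picks up short fragments of lacZα, lacI, IS1 and a tetracycline resistance gene, which look like non-functional remnants of earlier vector construction.

The replication and kanamycin functions lie on one side of the nopaline C58-type left and right T-DNA border repeats, and the fungal cassettes on the other, so the latter form the transferred segment. It holds two divergently oriented expression units. One is a hygromycin phosphotransferase gene flanked by the Aspergillus nidulans trpC promoter and terminator, which provides selection of fungal transformants. The other is the 720 bp EGFP coding sequence, inserted by ligation-independent cloning downstream of the strong constitutive A. nidulans gpdA promoter and its associated intron. No terminator is annotated downstream of EGFP, so the record does not state what ends that transcript. EGFP spans the numbering origin of the circular sequence, an artefact of how the record is linearised.

After T-DNA transfer into the fungal genome, hygromycin-resistant transformants express green fluorescence constitutively. The associated work used this to tag Aspergillus carbonarius and monitor its colonisation of grapes.
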