Features (pLannotate 1.2.2; 15 found; start..end, strand, type, name):
    711..868     +  CDS            lacZα (fragment): LacZα fragment of β-galactosidase; lacZ fragment
    876..913     +  CDS            lacI (fragment): lac repressor; lacI; The lac repressor binds to the lac operator to inhibit transcription in E. coli. This inhibition can be relieved by adding lactose or isopropyl-β-D-thiogalactopyranoside (IPTG).
    967..991     -  misc_feature   LB T-DNA repeat: left border repeat from nopaline C58 T-DNA
   1117..2265    -  CDS            trfA: trans-acting replication protein that binds to and activates oriV
   2564..3358    -  CDS            KanR: aminoglycoside phosphotransferase; aphA-3; confers resistance to kanamycin
   3550..3609    +  mobile_element IS1 (fragment): prokaryotic transposable element IS1
   3640..4271    -  rep_origin     oriV: incP origin of replication
   4410..4434    -  misc_feature   RB T-DNA repeat: right border repeat from nopaline C58 T-DNA
   4574..4854    -  CDS            TcR (fragment): tetracycline efflux protein; tet; confers resistance to tetracycline
   4855..5581    -  terminator     trpC terminator: trpC; transcription terminator from the Aspergillus nidulans trpC gene (Punt et al., 1987)
   5597..6622    -  CDS            HygR: aminoglycoside phosphotransferase from E. coli; aph(4)-Ia; confers resistance to hygromycin
   6627..6987    -  promoter       trpC promoter: promoter for Aspergillus nidulans trpC
   7075..9211    +  promoter       gpdA promoter: gpdA; promoter from the Aspergillus nidulans glyceraldehyde-3-phosphate dehydrogenase gene (Punt et al., 1990)
   9260..9375    +  intron         gpdA intron: gpdA; intron from the Aspergillus nidulans glyceraldehyde-3-phosphate dehydrogenase gene (Punt et al., 1990)
   9400..682     +  CDS            EGFP (across the origin): the original enhanced GFP (Yang et al., 1996) mammalian codon-optimized
>Addgene plasmid #89469 | pRFHUE-eGFP | addgene full sequence | sequence record 177774 | Addgene NGS Result
GCCCATCCTGGTCGAGCTGGACGGCGACGTAAACGGCCACAAGTTCAGCGTGTCCGGCGAGGGCGAGGGC
GATGCCACCTACGGCAAGCTGACCCTGAAGTTCATCTGCACCACCGGCAAGCTGCCCGTGCCCTGGCCCA
CCCTCGTGACCACCCTGACCTACGGCGTGCAGTGCTTCAGCCGCTACCCCGACCACATGAAGCAGCACGA
CTTCTTCAAGTCCGCCATGCCCGAAGGCTACGTCCAGGAGCGCACCATCTTCTTCAAGGACGACGGCAAC
TACAAGACCCGCGCCGAGGTGAAGTTCGAGGGCGACACCCTGGTGAACCGCATCGAGCTGAAGGGCATCG
ACTTCAAGGAGGACGGCAACATCCTGGGGCACAAGCTGGAGTACAACTACAACAGCCACAACGTCTATAT
CATGGCCGACAAGCAGAAGAACGGCATCAAGGTGAACTTCAAGATCCGCCACAACATCGAGGACGGCAGC
GTGCAGCTCGCCGACCACTACCAGCAGAACACCCCCATCGGCGACGGCCCCGTGCTGCTGCCCGACAACC
ACTACCTGAGCACCCAGTCCGCCCTGAGCAAAGACCCCAACGAGAAGCGCGATCACATGGTCCTGCTGGA
GTTCGTGACCGCCGCCGGGATCACTCTCGGCATGGACGAGCTGTACAAGTAAATTAAACCCTCAGCGGTA
CCGAGCTCGAATTCACTGGCCGTCGTTTTACAACGTCGTGACTGGGAAAACCCTGGCGTTACCCAACTTA
ATCGCCTTGCAGCACATCCCCCTTTCGCCAGCTGGCGTAATAGCGAAGAGGCCCGCACCGATCGCCCTTC
CCAACAGTTGCGCAGCCTGAATGGCGAATGGCGCCGCTGTTGCCCGTCTCACTGGTGAAAAGAAAAACCA
CCCCAGTACATTAAAAACGTCCGCAATGTGTTATTAAGTTGTCTAAGCGTCAATTTGTTTACACCACAAT
ATATCCTGCCACCAGCCAGCCAACAGCTCCCCGACCGGCAGCTCGGCACAAAATCACCACTCGATACAGG
CAGCCCATCAGTCCGGGACGGCGTCAGCGGGAGAGCAGATCCAGCCGGAACTGACCCCACAAGGCCCTAG
CGTTTGCAATGCACCAGGTCATCATTGACCCAGGCGTGTTCCACCAGGCCGCTGCCTCGCAACTCTTCGC
AGGCTTCGCCGACCTGCTCGCGCCACTTCTTCACGCGGGTGGAATCCGATCCGCACATGAGGCGGAAGGT
TTCCAGCTTGAGCGGGTACGGCTCCCGGTGCGAGCTGAAATAGTCGAACATCCGTCGGGCCGTCGGCGAC
AGCTTGCGGTACTTCTCCCATATGAATTTCGTGTAGTGGTCGCCAGCAAACAGCACGACGATTTCCTCGT
CGATCAGGACCTGGCAACGGGACGTTTTCTTGCCACGGTCCAGGACGCGGAAGCGGTGCAGCAGCGACAC
CGATTCCAGGTGCCCAACGCGGTCGGACGTGAAGCCCATCGCCGTCGCCTGTAGGCGCGACAGGCATTCC
TCGGCCTTCGTGTAATACCGGCCATTGATCGACCAGCCCAGGTCCTGGCAAAGCTCGTAGAACGTGAAGG
TGATCGGCTCGCCGATAGGGGTGCGCTTCGCGTACTCCAACACCTGCTGCCACACCAGTTCGTCATCGTC
GGCCCGCAGCTCGACGCCGGTGTAGGTGATCTTCACGTCCTTGTTGACGTGGAAAATGACCTTGTTTTGC
AGCGCCTCGCGCGGGATTTTCTTGTTGCGCGTGGTGAACAGGGCAGAGCGGGCCGTGTCGTTTGGCATCG
CTCGCATCGTGTCCGGCCACGGCGCAATATCGAACAAGGAAAGCTGCATTTCCTTGATCTGCTGCTTCGT
GTGTTTCAGCAACGCGGCCTGCTTGGCCTCGCTGACCTGTTTTGCCAGGTCCTCGCCGGCGGTTTTTCGC
TTCTTGGTCGTCATAGTTCCTCGCGTGTCGATGGTCATCGACTTCGCCAAACCTGCCGCCTCCTGTTCGA
GACGACGCGAACGCTCCACGGCGGCCGATGGCGCGGGCAGGGCAGGGGGAGCCAGTTGCACGCTGTCGCG
CTCGATCTTGGCCGTAGCTTGCTGGACCATCGAGCCGACGGACTGGAAGGTTTCGCGGGGCGCACGCATG
ACGGTGCGGCTTGCGATGGTTTCGGCATCCTCGGCGGAAAACCCCGCGTCGATCAGTTCTTGCCTGTATG
CCTTCCGGTCAAACGTCCGATTCATTCACCCTCCTTGCGGGATTGCCCCGACTCACGCCGGGGCAATGTG
CCCTTATTCCTGATTTGACCCGCCTGGTGCCTTGGTGTCCAGATAATCCACCTTATCGGCAATGAAGTCG
GTCCCGTAGACCGTCTGGCCGTCCTTCTCGTACTTGGTATTCCGAATCTTGCCCTGCACGAATACCAGCG
ACCCCTTGCCCAAATACTTGCCGTGGGCCTCGGCCTGAGAGCCAAAACACTTGATGCGGAAGAAGTCGGT
GCGCTCCTGCTTGTCGCCGGCATCGTTGCGCCACATCTAGGTACTAAAACAATTCATCCAGTAAAATATA
ATATTTTATTTTCTCCCAATCAGGCTTGATCCCCAGTAAGTCAAAAAATAGCTCGACATACTGTTCTTCC
CCGATATCCTCCCTGATCGACCGGACGCAGAAGGCAATGTCATACCACTTGTCCGCCCTGCCGCTTCTCC
CAAGATCAATAAAGCCACTTACTTTGCCATCTTTCACAAAGATGTTGCTGTCTCCCAGGTCGCCGTGGGA
AAAGACAAGTTCCTCTTCGGGCTTTTCCGTCTTTAAAAAATCATACAGCTCGCGCGGATCTTTAAATGGA
GTGTCTTCTTCCCAGTTTTCGCAATCCACATCGGCCAGATCGTTATTCAGTAAGTAATCCAATTCGGCTA
AGCGGCTGTCTAAGCTATTCGTATAGGGACAATCCGATATGTCGATGGAGTGAAAGAGCCTGATGCACTC
CGCATACAGCTCGATAATCTTTTCAGGGCTTTGTTCATCTTCATACTCTTCCGAGCAAAGGACGCCATCG
GCCTCACTCATGAGCAGATTGCTCCAGCCATCATGCCGTTCAAAGTGCAGGACCTTTGGAACAGGCAGCT
TTCCTTCCAGCCATAGCATCATGTCCTTTTCCCGTTCCACATCATAGGTGGTCCCTTTATACCGGCTGTC
CGTCATTTTTAAATATAGGTTTTCATTTTCTCCCACCAGCTTATATACCTTAGCAGGAGACATTCCTTCC
GTATCTTTTACGCAGCGGTATTTTTCGATCAGTTTTTTCAATTCCGGTGATATTCTCATTTTAGCCATTT
ATTATTTCCTTCCTCTTTTCTACAGTATTTAAAGATACCCCAAGAAGCTAATTATAACAAGACGAACTCC
AATTCACTGTTCCTTGCATTCTAAAACCTTAAATACCAGAAAACAGCTTTTTCAAAGTTGTTTTCAAAGT
TGGCGTATAACATAGTATCGACGGAGCCGATTTTGAAACCACAATTATGGGTGATGCTGCCAACTTACTG
ATTTAGTGTATGATGGTGTTTTTGAGGTGCTCCAGTGGCGTACGCCTGGGGGGATGGGAGGCCCGCGTTA
GCGGGCCGGGAGGGTTCGAGAAGGGGGGGCACCCCCCTTCGGCGTGCGCGGTCACGCGCACAGGGCGCAG
CCCTGGTTAAAAACAAGGTTTATAAATATTGGTTTAAAAGCAGGTTAAAAGACAGGTTAGCGGTGGCCGA
AAAACGGGCGGAAACCCTTGCAAATGCTGGATTTTCAGCCTGTGGACAGCCCCTCAAATGTCAATAGGTG
CGCCCCTCATCTGTCAGCACTCTGCCCCTCAAGTGTCAAGGATCGCGCCCCTCATCTGTCAGTAGTCGCG
CCCCTCAAGTGTCAATACCGCAGGGCACTTATCCCCAGGCTTGTCCACATCATCTGTGGGAAACTCGCGT
AAAATCAGGCGTTTTCGCCGATTTGCGAGGCTGGCCAGCTCCACGTCGCCGGCCGAAATCGAGCCTGCCC
CTCATCTGTCAACGCCGCGCCGGGTGAGTCGGCCCCTCAAGTGTCAACGTCCGCCCCTCATCTGTCAGTG
AGGGCCAAGTTTTCCGCGAGGTATCCACAACGCCGGCGGCCGCGGTGTCTCGCACACGGCTTCGACGGCG
TTTCTGGCGCGTTTGCAGGGCCATAGACGGCCGCCAGCCCAGCGGCGAGGGCAACCAGCCCGGTGAGCGT
CGGAAAGGCGCTCGGTCTTGCCTTGCTCGTCGGATCTGGAACCCTGTGGTTGGCATGAACAAACAAATGG
ACGAACGGATAAACCTTTTCACGCCCTTTTAAATATCCGATTATTCTAATAAACGCTCTTTTCTCTTAGG
TTTACCCGCCAATATATCCTGTCAAACACTGATAGTTTAAACTGAAGGCGGGAAACGACAATCTGATCAT
GAGCGGAGAATTAAGGGAGTCACGAAGCTAAATCCGTTTAAACGGCGCGCCGGCCGGCCGCGATCGCGCA
CTAGTCGGGGGATCCTCTAGATCTCGACGCTCTCCCTTATGCGACTCCTGCATTAGGAAGCAGCCCAGTA
GTAGGTTGAGGCCGTTGAGCACCGCCGCCGCAAGGAATGGTGCATGCAAGGAGATGGCGCCCAACAGTCC
CCCGGCCACGGGGCCTGCCACCATACCCACGCCGAAACAAGCGCTCATGAGCCCGAAGTGGCGAGCCCGA
TCTTCCCCATCGGTGATGTCGGCGATATAGGCGCCAGCAACCGCACCTGTGGCGCCGGTGATGCCGGCCA
CGATGCGTCCGGCGTAGAGGATCCTCTAGAAAGAAGGATTACCTCTAAACAAGTGTACCTGTGCATTCTG
GGTAAACGACTCATAGGAGAGTTGTAAAAAAGTTTCGGCCGGCGTATTGGGTGTTACGGAGCATTCACTA
GGCAACCATGGTTACTATTGTATACCCATCTTAGTAGGAATGATTTTCGAGGTTTATACCTACGATGAAT
GTGTGTCCTGTAGGCTTGAGAGTTCAAGGAAGAAACAGTGCAATTATCTTTGCGAACCCAGGGGCTGGTG
ACGGAATTTTCATAGTCAAGCTATCAGAGTAAAGAAGAGGAGCATGTCAAAGTACAATTAGAGACAAATA
TATAGTCGCGTGGAGCCAAGAGCGGATTCCTCAGTCTCGTAGGTCTCTTGACGACCGTTGATCTGCTTGA
TCTCGTCTCCCGAAAATGAAAATAGACTCTGCTAAGCTATTCTTCTGCTTCGCCGGAGCCTGAAGGGCGT
ACTAGGGTTGCGAGGTCCAATGCATTAATGCATTGCAGATGAGCTGTATCTGGAAGAGGTAAACCCGAAA
CGCGTTTTATTCTTGTTGACATGGAGCTATTAAATCACTAGAAGGCACTCTTTGCTGCTTGGACAAATGA
ACGTATCTTATCGAGATCCTGAACACCATTTGTCTCAACTCCGGAGCTGACATCGACACCAACGATCTTA
TATCCAGATTCGTCAAGCTGTTTGATGATTTCAGTAACGTTAAGTGGATCCCGGTCGGCATCTACTCTAT
TCCTTTGCCCTCGGACGAGTGCTGGGGCGTCGGTTTCCACTATCGGCGAGTACTTCTACACAGCCATCGG
TCCAGACGGCCGCGCTTCTGCGGGCGATTTGTGTACGCCCGACAGTCCCGGCTCCGGATCGGACGATTGC
GTCGCATCGACCCTGCGCCCAAGCTGCATCATCGAAATTGCCGTCAACCAAGCTCTGATAGAGTTGGTCA
AGACCAATGCGGAGCATATACGCCCGGAGCCGCGGCGATCCTGCAAGCTCCGGATGCCTCCGCTCGAAGT
AGCGCGTCTGCTGCTCCATACAAGCCAACCACGGCCTCCAGAAGAAGATGTTGGCGACCTCGTATTGGGA
ATCCCCGAACATCGCCTCGCTCCAGTCAATGACCGCTGTTATGCGGCCATTGTCCGTCAGGACATTGTTG
GAGCCGAAATCCGCGTGCACGAGGTGCCGGACTTCGGGGCAGTCCTCGGCCCAAAGCATCAGCTCATCGA
GAGCCTGCGCGACGGACGCACTGACGGTGTCGTCCATCACAGTTTGCCAGTGATACACATGGGGATCAGC
AATCGCGCATATGAAATCACGCCATGTAGTGTATTGACCGATTCCTTGCGGTCCGAATGGGCCGAACCCG
CTCGTCTGGCTAAGATCGGCCGCAGCGATCGCATCCATGGCCTCCGCGACCGGCTGCAGAACAGCGGGCA
GTTCGGTTTCAGGCAGGTCTTGCAACGTGACACCCTGTGCACGGCGGGAGATGCAATAGGTCAGGCTCTC
GCTGAATTCCCCAATGTCAAGCACTTCCGGAATCGGGAGCGCGGCCGATGCAAAGTGCCGATAAACATAA
CGATCTTTGTAGAAACCATCGGCGCAGCTATTTACCCGCAGGACATATCCACGCCCTCCTACATCGAAGC
TGAAAGCACGAGATTCTTCGCCCTCCGAGAGCTGCATCAGGTCGGAGACGCTGTCGAACTTTTCGATCAG
AAACTTCTCGACAGACGTCGCGGTGAGTTCAGGCTTTTTCATATCGATGCTTGGGTAGAATAGGTAAGTC
AGATTGAATCTGAAATAAAGGGAGGAAGGGCGAACTTAAGAAGGTATGACCGGGTCGTTCACTTACCTTG
CTTGACAAACGCACCAAGTTATCGTGCACCAAGCAGCAGATGATAATAATGTCCTCGTTCCTGTCTGCTA
ATAAGAGTCACACTTCGAGCGCCGCCGCTACTGCTACAAGTGGGGCTGATCTGACCAGTTGCCTAAATGA
ACCATCTTGTCAAACGACACAAATTTTGTGCTCACCGCCTGGACGACTAAACCAAAATAGGCATTCATTG
TTGACCTCCACTAGCTCCAGCCAAGCCCAAAAAGTGCTCCTTCAATATCATCTTCTGTCGAGGCCTGATC
ATCGATGGGCCCATCGATGATCAGGCCTCGAGATCTAGAGGATCCTTGCGCGCCTAGGCGGCCGTGGCCA
GCCCGAATTCCCTTGATCTCTACACACAGGCTCAAATCAATAAGAAGAACGGTTCGTCTTTTTCGTTTAT
ATCTTGCATCGTCCCAAAGCTATTGGCGGGATATTCTGTTTGCAGTTGGCTGACTTGAAGTAATCTCTGC
AGATCTTTCGACACTGAAATACGTCGAGCCTGCTCCGCTTGGAAGCGGCGAGGAGCCTCGTCCTGTCACA
ACTACCAACATGGAGTACGATAAGGGCCAGTTCCGCCAGCTCATTAAGAGCCAGTTCATGGGCGTTGGCA
TGATGGCCGTCATGCATCTGTACTTCAAGTACACCAACCCTCTTCTGATCCAGTCGATCATCCCGCTGAA
GGGCGCTTTCGAATCGAATCTGGTTAAGATCCACGTCTTCGGGAAGCCAGCGACTGGTGACCTCCAGCGT
CCCTTTAAGGCTGCCAACAGCTTTCTCAGCCAGGGCCAGCCCAAGACCGACAAGGCCTCCCTCCAGAACG
CCGAGAAGAACTGGAGGGGTGGTGTCAAGGAGGAGTAAGCTCCTTATTGAAGTCGGAGGACGGAGCGGTG
TCAAGAGGATATTCTTCGCTCTGTATTATAGATAAGATGATGAGGAATTGGAGGTAGCATAGCTTCATTT
GGATTTGCTTTCCAGGCTGAGACTCTAGCTTGGAGCATAGAGGGTCCCTTTGGCTTTCAATATTCTCAAG
TATCTCGAGTTTGAACTTATTCCCGTGAACCTTTTATTCACCAATGAGCATTGGAATGAACATGAATCTG
AGGACTGCAATCGCCATGAGGTTTTCGAAATACATCCGGATGTCGAAGGCTTGGGGCACCTGCGTTGGTT
GAATTTAGAACGTGGCACTATTGATCATCCGATAGCTCTGCAAAGGGCGTTGCACAATGCAAGTCAAACG
TTGCTAGCAGTTCCAGGTGGAATGTTATGATGAGCATTGTATTAAATCAGGAGATATAGCATGATCTCTA
GTTAGCTCACCACAAAAGTCAGACGGCGTAACCAAAAGTCACACAACACAAGCTGTAAGGATTTCGGCAC
GGCTACGGAAGACGGAGAAGCCCACCTTCAGTGGACTCGAGTACCATTTAATTCTATTTGTGTTTGATCG
AGACCTAATACAGCCCCTACAACGACCATCAAAGTCGTATAGCTACCAGTGAGGAAGTGGACTCAAATCG
ACTTCAGCAACATCTCCTGGATAAACTTTAAGCCTAAACTATACAGAATAAGATGGTGGAGAGCTTATAC
CGAGCTCCCAAATCTGTCCAGATCATGGTTGACCGGTGCCTGGATCTTCCTATAGAATCATCCTTATTCG
TTGACCTAGCTGATTCTGGAGTGACCCAGAGGGTCATGACTTGAGCCTAAAATCCGCCGCCTCCACCATT
TGTAGAAAAATGTGACGAACTCGTGAGCTCTGTACAGTGACCGGTGACTCTTTCTGGCATGCGGAGAGAC
GGACGGACGCAGAGAGAAGGGCTGAGTAATAAGCGCCACTGCGCCAGACAGCTCTGGCGGCTCTGAGGTG
CAGTGGATGATTATTAATCCGGGACCGGCCGCCCCTCCGCCCCGAAGTGGAAAGGCTGGTGTGCCCCTCG
TTGACCAAGAATCTATTGCATCATCGGAGAATATGGAGCTTCATCGAATCACCGGCAGTAAGCGAAGGAG
AATGTGAAGCCAGGGGTGTATAGCCGTCGGCGAAATAGCATGCCATTAACCTAGGTACAGAAGTCCAATT
GCTTCCGATCTGGTAAAAGATTCACGAGATAGTACCTTCTCCGAAGTAGGTAGAGCGAGTACCCGGCGCG
TAAGCTCCCTAATTGGCCCATCCGGCATCTGTAGGGCGTCCAAATATCGTGCCTCTCCTGCTTTGCCCGG
TGTATGAAACCGGAAAGGCCGCTCAGGAGCTGGCCAGCGGCGCAGACCGGGAACACAAGCTGGCAGTCGA
CCCATCCGGTGCTCTGCACTCGACCTGCTGAGGTCCCTCAGTCCCTGGTAGGCAGCTTTGCCCCGTCTGT
CCGCCCGGTGTGTCGGCGGGGTTGACAAGGTCGTTGCGTCAGTCCAACATTTGTTGCCATATTTTCCTGC
TCTCCCCACCAGCTGCTCTTTTCTTTTCTCTTTCTTTTCCCATCTTCAGTATATTCATCTTCCCATCCAA
GAACCTTTATTTCCCCTAAGTAAGTACTTTGCTACATCCATACTCCATCCTTCCCATCCCTTATTCCTTT
GAACCTTTCAGTTCGAGCTTTCCCACTTCATCGCAGCTTGACTAACAGCTACCCCGCTTGAGCAGACATC
ACCCGGGGCTGAGGACTTAATGGTGAGCAAGGGCGAGGAGCTGTTCACCGGGGTGGT
